>Addgene plasmid #154820 | pRG711_lexO-AscI_LexA-TF_HIS3MX | addgene full sequence | sequence record 309480 | Addgene NGS Result
CTATAGGGCGAATTGGAGAAACAGAATAATATATAAACCTGTATAATATAACCTTGAAGACTATATTTCT
TTTCGCGGCCGCCTATAGGGCGAATTGGAGCTCCCTAGGTGCTGTATATACTCACAGCATAACTGTATAT
ACACCCAGGGTCTAGGTGCTGTATATACTCACAGCATAACTGTATATACACCCAGGGTCTAGGTGCTGTA
TATACTCACAGCATAACTGTATATACACCCAGGGTCTAGGTGCTGTATATACTCACAGCATAACTGTATA
TACACCCAGGGTCTAGAGCATGTGCTCTGTATGTATATAAAACTCTTGTTTTCTTCTTTTCTCTTCTTTC
CTTATACATTAGGACCTTTGCAGCATAAATTACTATACTTCTATACTAGTGGATCCCCCGGGCTGCAGGA
ATTCATGATTGAATTTCCAGAGTACAGAGATTCTTCTGCTGCTCCAAAAATCTCCGATTTGGAAAGATTG
ATGGACAGGTCTTTGACCAACTCTCAATATGTTGATGGTGCTAACGCTGCTAGATTATTGGGTACTTTCA
TCAGATCCTTCAGATCCGTTATTGGTTCTGCTGAAGAATCTGCTACTAGAGCTAATTTGGTTGAAGCTCA
TGATGAAGCTAAGTTGTTCGGTTTGATGTTGTCTGCTGGTTTCGATTTGATCTGTAACGCTGAATACGTT
CACGGTAGATTGGTTAACAACAAGTGGATCTATTGTCACAGAGGTGGTGAACCAGCAGTTGCTTATTACT
CTTTCTTGAAACAATGTCCAAGATGCTGCTTGGATAGAGGTTTGGAAGGTAGATTGTCTGGTGCTCAACA
TAAGCCAACTTCTCATCATATTGGTGAAATTACCACCGTTGCTATTGCCTTGTTGTTGCAATTAGTTGCT
GCTGCTAACGAAAACCCATTCGAAATTGCTACTATCACCAAGCAATCCCATGATGTTGATGCTATTGGTT
TCAGAGATGACTTGTTGGTCTTGTTCGAAATCAAGGCTTCTCCAATGGTTTCTTTCCCATTGGTTACTGA
ATTGGAAGAACCTATGTTGCAAGAAGGTCCAGACGGTCCAGTTGAGTATAGACAACATTCTTTGGTTGAC
TTGACGTTGCAGGGTAGAGAATTTGCTGTTGCTATTCCACATGCTGAAACAGCTATTCCATTGGGTGAAA
GAGAAGGCGAATCTTGGCCATACGAACCATTGATTGATTACTTTTCTGTTCCAGCTAATGCCGCTTCTTA
CTTGCAAGCCTGGATTGAATTATATGCTGCTTACAGAACTCCCAAGACTCAAAGAGCTGGTAGAACTGCT
GCTTTGGCTTATTTGGTTAATGGTTGGGGTGACGAAATCGATTCTAACAAAACAAAACCAGGTTTGGGTA
GAACCGATGATGTTAAGAAAGGTACTTACCAGTTGTTGAAGTTCGGTTCCTATTACAGAGATGATGCTGC
ATCAGTTCCAGTTAGAGGTGCTTTGGTTGCTAACTTAGATCCTTTGTTTTTGAGGCCAGGTTACATCGAT
GGTTTGTCTGATGTTAGATGGGGTCATGGTAGAGATTTCACTTTGGAAGAAGGTGAGTACAGAATTGCTG
AAGGTTCTTTGAGACACTTGTACGATGCTATTTTGGCTTTCAATGACCCTTTGTTGAATGACCCATTGCT
GCAAGAAATCTTTGATTTGGGTGCTGTCGAAAGAAAGTTGGCTAATGGTGATTTGGAAGCCTTGTTGGAT
AAGTGGATTGCTAGACCAGAAATAGTTTTGGACCCATCTCCAAAGAAGAAGAGAAAAGTTGATATCGACT
ACAAGGATGACGACGACAAGAAGCTTTAACTAACTAACCTCGAGACAGGCCCCTTTTCCTTTGTCTATAT
CATGTAATTAGTTATGTCACGCTTACATTCACGCCCTCCTCCCACATCCGCTCTAACCGAAAAGGAAGGA
GTTAGACAACCTGAAGTCTAGGTCCCTATTTATTTTTTTTAATAGTTATGTTAGTATTAAGAACGTTATT
TATATTTCAAATTTTTCTTTTTTTTCTGTACAAACGCGTGTACGCATGTAACATTATACTGAAAACCTTG
CTTGAGAAGGTTTTGGGACGCTCGAAGGCTTTAATTTGCAAGGTTCGCAGTTTACACTCTCATCGTCGCT
CTCATCATCGCTTCCGTTGTTGTTTTCCTTAGTAGCGTCTGCTTGGTACCCAGCTTCGGCCGCTCTAGAG
AAGCGGGTAAGCTGCCACAGCAATTAATGCACAACATTTAACCTACATTCTTCCTTATCGGATCCTCAAA
ACCCTTAAAAACATATGCCTCACCCTAACATATTTTCCAATTAACCCTCAATATTTCTCTGTCACCCGGC
CTCTATTTTCCATTTTCTTCTTTACCCGCCACGCGTTTTTTTCTTTCAAATTTTTTTCTTCCTTCTTCTT
TTTCTTCCACGTCCTCTTGCATAAATAAATAAACCGTTTTGAAACCAAACTCGCCTCTCTCTCTCCTTTT
TGAAATATTTTTGGGTTTGTTTGATCCTTTCCTTCCCAATCTCTCTTGTTTAATATATATTCATTTATAT
CACGCTCTCTTTTTATCTTCCTTTTTTTCCTCTCTCTTGTATTCTTCCTTCCCCTTTCTACTCAAACCAA
GAAGAAAAAGAAAAGGTCAATCTTTGTTAAAGAATAGGATCTTCTACTACATCAGCTTTTAGATTTTTCA
CGCTTACTGCTTTTTTCTTCCCAAGATCGAAAATTTACTGAATTAACAACTAGTGGATCCCCCGGGCTGC
AGGAATTCATGAAAGCGTTAACGGCCAGGCAACAAGAGGTGTTTGATCTCATCCGTGATCACATCAGCCA
GACAGGTATGCCGCCGACGCGTGCGGAAATCGCGCAGCGTTTGGGGTTCCGTTCCCCAAACGCGGCTGAA
GAACATCTGAAGGCGCTGGCACGCAAAGGCGTTATTGAAATTGTTTCCGGCGCATCACGCGGGATTCGTC
TGTTGCAGGAAGAGGAAGAAGGGTTGCCGCTGGTAGGTCGTGTGGCTGCCGGTGAACCACTTCTGGCGCA
ACAGCATATTGAAGGTCATTATCAGGTCGATCCTTCCTTATTCAAGCCGAATGCTGATTTCCTGCTGCGC
GTCAGCGGGATGTCGATGAAAGACATCGGCATTATGGATGGTGACTTGCTGGCAGTGCATAAAACTCAGG
ATGTACGTAACGGTCAGGTCGTTGTCGCACGTATTGATGACGAGGTTACCGTTAAGCGCCTGAAAAAACA
GGGCAATAAAGTCGAACTGTTGCCAGAAAATAGCGAGTTTAAACCAATTGTCGTAGATCTTCGTCAGCAG
AGCTTCACCATTGAAGGGCTGGCGGTTGGGGTTATTCGCAACGGCGACTGGCTGGGTTCTAAGGATATCT
CTGCTGGAGACATGAGAGCTGCCAACCTTTGGCCAAGCCCGCTCATGATCAAACGCTCTAAGAAGAACAG
CCTGGCCTTGTCCCTGACGGCCGACCAGATGGTCAGTGCCTTGTTGGATGCTGAGCCCCCCATACTCTAT
TCCGAGTATGATCCTACCAGACCCTTCAGTGAAGCTTCGATGATGGGCTTACTGACCAACCTGGCAGACA
GGGAGCTGGTTCACATGATCAACTGGGCGAAGAGGGTGCCAGGCTTTGTGGATTTGACCCTCCATGATCA
GGTCCACCTTCTAGAATGTGCCTGGTTAGAGATCCTGATGATTGGTCTCGTCTGGCGCTCCATGGAGCAC
CCAGTGAAGCTACTGTTTGCTCCTAACTTGCTCTTGGACAGGAACCAGGGAAAATGTGTAGAGGGCATGG
TGGAGATCTTCGACATGCTGCTGGCTACATCATCTCGGTTCCGCATGATGAATCTGCAGGGAGAGGAGTT
TGTGTGCCTCAAATCTATTATTTTGCTTAATTCTGGAGTGTACACATTTCTGTCCAGCACCCTGAAGTCT
CTGGAAGAGAAGGACCATATCCACCGAGTCCTGGACAAGATCACAGACACTTTGATCCACCTGATGGCCA
AGGCAGGCCTGACCCTGCAGCAGCAGCACCAGCGGCTGGCCCAGCTCCTCCTCATCCTCTCCCACATCAG
GCACATGAGTAACAAAGGCATGGAGCATCTGTACAGCATGAAGTGCAAGAACGTGGTGCCCCTCTATGAC
CTGCTGCTGGAGATGCTGGACGCCCACCGCCTACATGCGCCCACTAGCCGTGGAGGGGCATCCGTGGAGG
AGACGGACCAAAGCCACTTGGCCACTGCGGGCTCTACTTCATCGCATTCCTTGCAAAAGTATTACATCAC
GGGGGAGGCAGAGGGTTTCCCTGCCACAGTCGATATCATGCAGGATCTGCCGGGCAACGATAACAGCACC
GCGGGCGAATTTCCAGGTATTACTTTGAGAATCCAAGAAACTGATATGTTGTATAAAGGTGATACTTTGT
ATTTGGATTGGTTGGAAGATGGTATTGCTGAATTGGTTTTCGATGCTCCAGGTTCTGTTAATAAATTGGA
TACTGCTGTTGCTTCTTTGGGTGAAGCTATTGGTGTTTTGGAACAACAATCTGATTTGATTTGGGAAACT
TTGACTGTTAAAGATGCTAAAGTTAATTTCGATTCTGGTTTGGAAAAATTCGAAGAAGCTATTCCATCTG
CTGATGATTTCGATCCAGTTGCTGAAAGAAGATCCTCTGGTGAATTTAGAGCTGAAAGACATTCTGGTGG
TACTGATTTGTGTTTCAAGCTTTAAACGCGTTTAAAGCTTATCCTCGAGACAGGCCCCTTTTCCTTTGTC
TATATCATGTAATTAGTTATGTCACGCTTACATTCACGCCCTCCTCCCACATCCGCTCTAACCGAAAAGG
AAGGAGTTAGACAACCTGAAGTCTAGGTCCCTATTTATTTTTTTTAATAGTTATGTTAGTATTAAGAACG
TTATTTATATTTCAAATTTTTCTTTTTTTTCTGTACAAACGCGTGTACGCATGTAACATTATACTGAAAA
CCTTGCTTGAGAAGGTTTTGGGACGCTCGAAGGCTTTAATTTGCAAGGTTCGCAGTTTACACTCTCATCG
TCGCTCTCATCATCGCTTCCGTTGTTGTTTTCCTTAGTAGCGTCTGCTTGGTACCCAGCTTCGGCCGTAT
TTACAGATAACGATGTCGTTATTATATATATATATATATATTGTCACTTGTACCCAGCTTTTGTTCCCTT
TAGTGAGGGTTAATTTCGAGCTTGGCGTAATCATGGTCATAGCTGTTTCCTGTGTGAAATTGTTATCCGC
TCACAACAGCTGACACCGATTATTTAAAGCTGCAGCATACGATATATATACATGTGTATATATGTATACC
TATGAATGTCAGTAAGTATGTATACGAACAGTATGATACTGAAGATGACAAGGTAATGCATCATTCTATA
CGTGTCATTCTGAACGAGGCGCGCCTCTCCCTGCAGGCATTAATGAATCGGCCAACGCGCGGGGAGAGGC
GGTTTGCGTATTGGGCGCTCTTCCGCTTCCTCGCTCACTGACTCGCTGCGCTCGGTCGTTCGGCTGCGGC
GAGCGGTATCAGCTCACTCAAAGGCGGTAATACGGTTATCCACAGAATCAGGGGATAACGCAGGAAAGAA
CATGTGAGCAAAAGGCCAGCAAAAGGCCAGGAACCGTAAAAAGGCCGCGTTGCTGGCGTTTTTCCATAGG
CTCCGCCCCCCTGACGAGCATCACAAAAATCGACGCTCAAGTCAGAGGTGGCGAAACCCGACAGGACTAT
AAAGATACCAGGCGTTTCCCCCTGGAAGCTCCCTCGTGCGCTCTCCTGTTCCGACCCTGCCGCTTACCGG
ATACCTGTCCGCCTTTCTCCCTTCGGGAAGCGTGGCGCTTTCTCATAGCTCACGCTGTAGGTATCTCAGT
TCGGTGTAGGTCGTTCGCTCCAAGCTGGGCTGTGTGCACGAACCCCCCGTTCAGCCCGACCGCTGCGCCT
TATCCGGTAACTATCGTCTTGAGTCCAACCCGGTAAGACACGACTTATCGCCACTGGCAGCAGCCACTGG
TAACAGGATTAGCAGAGCGAGGTATGTAGGCGGTGCTACAGAGTTCTTGAAGTGGTGGCCTAACTACGGC
TACACTAGAAGAACAGTATTTGGTATCTGCGCTCTGCTGAAGCCAGTTACCTTCGGAAAAAGAGTTGGTA
GCTCTTGATCCGGCAAACAAACCACCGCTGGTAGCGGTGGTTTTTTTGTTTGCAAGCAGCAGATTACGCG
CAGAAAAAAAGGATCTCAAGAAGATCCTTTGATCTTTTGTTTAAACCTACGGGGTCTGACGCTCAGTGGA
ACGAAAACTCACGTTAAGGGATTTTGGTCATGAGATTATCAAAAAGGATCTTCACCTAGATCCTTTTAAA
TTAAAAATGAAGTTTTAAATCAATCTAAAGTATATATGAGTAAACTTGGTCTGACAGTTACCAATGCTTA
ATCAGTGAGGCACCTATCTCAGCGATCTGTCTATTTCGTTCATCCATAGTTGCCTGACTCCCCGTCGTGT
AGATAACTACGATACGGGAGGGCTTACCATCTGGCCCCAGTGCTGCAATGATACCGCGAGACCCACGCTC
ACCGGCTCCAGATTTATCAGCAATAAACCAGCCAGCCGGAAGGGCCGAGCGCAGAAGTGGTCCTGCAACT
TTATCCGCCTCCATCCAGTCTATTAATTGTTGCCGGGAAGCTAGAGTAAGTAGTTCGCCAGTTAATAGTT
TGCGCAACGTTGTTGCCATTGCTACAGGCATCGTGGTGTCACGCTCGTCGTTTGGTATGGCTTCATTCAG
CTCCGGTTCCCAACGATCAAGGCGAGTTACATGATCCCCCATGTTGTGCAAAAAAGCGGTTAGCTCCTTC
GGTCCTCCGATGGTTGTCAGAAGTAAGTTGGCCGCAGTGTTATCACTCATGGTTATGGCAGCACTGCATA
ATTCTCTTACTGTCATGCCATCCGTAAGATGCTTTTCTGTGACTGGTGAGTACTCAACCAAGTCATTCTG
AGAATAGTGTATGCGGCGACCGAGTTGCTCTTGCCCGGCGTCAATACGGGATAATACCGCGCCACATAGC
AGAACTTTAAAAGTGCTCATCATTGGAAAACGTTCTTCGGGGCGAAAACTCTCAAGGATCTTACCGCTGT
TGAGATCCAGTTCGATGTAACCCACTCGTGCACCCAACTGATCTTCAGCATCTTTTACTTTCACCAGCGT
TTCTGGGTGAGCAAAAACAGGAAGGCAAAATGCCGCAAAAAAGGGAATAAGGGCGACACGGAAATGTTGA
ATACTCATACTCTTCCTTTTTCAATATTATTGAAGCATTTATCAGGGTTATTGTCTCATGAGCGGATACA
TATTTGAATGTATTTAGAAAAATAAACAAATAGGGGTTCCGCGCACATTTCCCCGAAAAGTGCCACCTGA
CGTCGAAAGAACGCGGCATTAGCAACATTTGCGAAGCGAACGATTTTGCGAACTGCTATTAATTAACTCT
GGCGCGCCTCCTCTAGTACACTCTATATTTTTTTATGCCTCGGTAATGATTTTCATTTTTTTTTTTCCAC
CTAGCGGATGACTCTTTTTTTTTCTTAGCGATTGGCATTATCACATAATGAATTATACATTATATAAAGT
AATGTGATTTCTTCGAAGAATATACTAAAAAATGAGCAGGCAAGATAAACGAAGGCACATATGAGGAGGG
CTTTTGTAGAAAGAAATACGAACGAAACGAAAATCAGCGTTGCCATCGCTTTGGACAAAGCTCCCTTACC
TGAAGAGTCGAATTTTATTGATGAACTTATAACTTCCAAGCATGCAAACCAAAAGGGAGAACAAGTAATC
CAAGTAGACACGGGAATTGGATTCTTGGATCACATGTATCATGCACTGGCTAAACATGCAGGCTGGAGCT
TACGACTTTACTCAAGAGGTGATTTAATCATCGATGATCATCACACTGCAGAAGATACTGCTATTGCACT
TGGTATTGCATTCAAGCAGGCTATGGGTAACTTTGCCGGTGTTAAAAGATTTGGACATGCTTATTGTCCA
CTTGACGAAGCTCTTTCCAGAAGCGTAGTTGACTTGTCGGGACGGCCCTATGCTGTTATCGATTTGGGAT
TAAAGCGTGAAAAGGTTGGGGAATTGTCCTGTGAAATGATCCCTCACTTACTATATTCCTTTTCGGTAGC
TGCTGGAATTACTTTGCATGTTACCTGCTTATATGGTAGTAATGACCATCATCGTGCTGAAAGCGCTTTT
AAATCTCTGGCTGTTGCCATGCGCGCGGCTACTTCTCTTACTGGAAGTTCTGAAGTCCCAAGCACGAAGG
GAGTGTTGTAAAGATGAATTGGATTATGTCAGGAAAAGAACGACAATTTTGCATCCAAATTGTCTAAATT
TTAGAGTTGCTTGAAAACAATAGAACCTTACTTGCTTTATAATTACGTTAATTAGAAGCGTTATCTCGTG
AAGGAATATAGTACGTAGCCGTATAAATTGAATTGAATGTTCAGCTTATAGAATAGAGACACTTTGCTGT
TCAATGCGTCGTCACTTACCATACTCACTTTATTATACGACTTTAAGTATAAACTCCGCGGTTATGGTAA
AATTAATGATGCACAAACGTCCGATCGGATGTGCTGCAAGGCGATTAAGTTGGGTAACGCCAGGGTTTTC
CCAGTCACGACGTTGTAAAACGACGGCCAGTGAATTGTAATACGACTCA
Features (pLannotate 1.2.2; 21 found; start..end, strand, type, name):
    395..424     +  misc_feature   MCS (fragment): pBluescript multiple cloning site
   1814..1840    +  CDS            3xFLAG (fragment): three tandem FLAG® epitope tags, followed by an enterokinase cleavage site
   1890..2139    +  terminator     CYC1 terminator: S. cerevisiae CYC1; transcription terminator for CYC1
   2778..2808    +  misc_feature   MCS (fragment): pBluescript multiple cloning site
   2809..3414    +  CDS            lexA: LEXA_ECOLI - Also known as exrA, spr, tsl, umuA. Experimental evidence at protein level: Swiss-Prot protein existence level 1. Represses a number of genes involved in the response to DNA damage (SOS response), including recA and lexA. Binds to the 16 bp palindromic sequence 5'-CTGTATATATATACAG-3'. In the presence of single- stranded DNA, RecA interacts with LexA causing an autocatalytic cleavage which disrupts the DNA-binding part of LexA, leading to derepression of the SOS regulon and eventually DNA repair. Implicated in hydroxy radical-mediated cell death induced by hydroxyurea treatment (Pu
   3433..4368    +  CDS            ERT2: mutated ligand-binding domain of the human estrogen receptor (Feil et al., 1997)
   4456..4608    +  CDS            fadB (fragment): FADB_ECOLI - Also known as oldB. Experimental evidence at protein level: Swiss-Prot protein existence level 1. Involved in the aerobic and anaerobic degradation of long- chain fatty acids via beta-oxidation cycle. Catalyzes the formation of 3-oxoacyl-CoA from enoyl-CoA via L-3-hydroxyacyl-CoA. It can also use D-3-hydroxyacyl-CoA and cis-3-enoyl-CoA as substrate. From Escherichia coli (strain K12).
   4603..4704    +  CDS            yjaG (fragment): YJAG_ECOLI - Protein predicted: Swiss-Prot protein existence level 4. From Escherichia coli (strain K12).
   4835..5084    +  terminator     CYC1 terminator: S. cerevisiae CYC1; transcription terminator for CYC1
   5206..5223    -  promoter       LEU2 promoter (fragment): S. cerevisiae LEU2
   5247..5265    -  promoter       T3 promoter: promoter for bacteriophage T3 RNA polymerase
   5310..5326    -  protein_bind   lac operator: The lac repressor binds to the lac operator to inhibit transcription in E. coli. This inhibition can be relieved by adding lactose or isopropyl-β-D-thiogalactopyranoside (IPTG). lac repressor encoded by lacI
   5329..5484    +  CDS            YO201_YEAST (fragment): Protein uncertain: Swiss-Prot protein existence level 5. From Saccharomyces cerevisiae (strain ATCC 204508 / S288c) (Baker's yeast).
   5497..5548    -  CDS            lacI (fragment): lac repressor; lacI; The lac repressor binds to the lac operator to inhibit transcription in E. coli. This inhibition can be relieved by adding lactose or isopropyl-β-D-thiogalactopyranoside (IPTG).
   5731..6319    -  rep_origin     ori: high-copy-number ColE1/pMB1/pBR322/pUC origin of replication
   6498..7358    -  CDS            AmpR: β-lactamase; bla; confers resistance to ampicillin, carbenicillin, and related antibiotics
   7359..7463    -  promoter       AmpR promoter: bla
   7573..7757    +  promoter       HIS3 promoter: S. cerevisiae HIS3
   7761..8408    +  CDS            his5: HIS7_SCHPO - Experimental evidence at protein level: Swiss-Prot protein existence level 1. From Schizosaccharomyces pombe (strain 972 / ATCC 24843) (Fission yeast).
   8707..8785    -  CDS            lacZα (fragment): LacZα fragment of β-galactosidase; lacZ fragment
   8788..7       +  promoter       T7 promoter (across the origin): promoter for bacteriophage T7 RNA polymerase
