[The description below was written by a language model from this plasmid's Addgene catalogue record and pLannotate feature annotations shown in this document.]
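Description:
pRG711_lexO-AscI_LexA-TF_HIS3MX is an 8.8 kb yeast expression plasmid built on the pRG203MX backbone and designed for integration into the Saccharomyces cerevisiae genome rather than episomal maintenance. No yeast replication origin is annotated, and the depositor notes that the plasmid is linearized with AscI before transformation. In E. coli it is propagated through a high-copy ColE1/pUC origin with ampicillin resistance (AmpR). Yeast integrants are selected by histidine prototrophy through the HIS3MX marker, annotated as the Schizosaccharomyces pombe his5 coding sequence, which complements S. cerevisiae his3. The feature table labels the region upstream of it as a HIS3 promoter. Residual pBluescript-type elements (T7 and T3 promoters, MCS fragments, lacZα fragment) flank the cloned cassettes.

The payload is a two-part, self-contained inducible system. The first cassette places the AscI restriction endonuclease gene from Arthrobacter sp., fused at its C terminus to a nuclear localization signal and a FLAG epitope, under a synthetic promoter. That promoter consists of four lexA operator sites upstream of a CYC1 core promoter, and the cassette ends in a CYC1 terminator. The second cassette uses the constitutive ACT1 promoter to express the synthetic transcription factor LexA-ER-B112, also ending in a CYC1 terminator. This factor combines the bacterial LexA DNA-binding domain, an estrogen receptor ligand-binding domain (which the automated annotation calls ERT2) and the B112 activation domain. The short fadB and yjaG hits in the table probably correspond to B112, which derives from E. coli sequence. The receptor domain keeps the factor inactive until hormone is added, after which it binds the lexO sites and switches on AscI. The construct is used for inducible AscI expression, and the associated study concerns DNA double-strand break formation at defined sites in the yeast genome.
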