Addgene plasmid #154820: pRG711_lexO-AscI_LexA-TF_HIS3MX
Purpose: Inducible expression of AscI endonuclease in S. cerevisiae
Depositing lab: Lorraine Symington. Depositing organization: Columbia University. Publication: Efficient DNA double-strand break formation at single or multiple defined sites in the Saccharomyces cerevisiae genome. Gnugge R, Symington LS. Nucleic Acids Res. 2020 Oct 14. pii: 5923424. doi: 10.1093/nar/gkaa833. PubMed 33053188.
Backbone
  Vector backbone: pRG203MX
  Backbone manufacturer: Addgene plasmid # 64521
  Backbone size w/o insert (bp): 3833
  Total vector size (bp): 8799
  Vector type: Yeast Expression
  Selectable markers: HIS3
Growth in bacteria
  Bacterial resistance: Ampicillin, 100 μg/mL
  Growth temperature: 37°C
  Growth strain: DH5alpha
  Copy number: High Copy
Gene/Insert 1
  Gene/Insert name: AscI endonuclease (alt name: ascIR)
  Species: Arthrobacter sp. NEB 688
  Insert size (bp): 2117
  Promoter: lexO_4-CYC1_core
  Tag / fusion protein: NLS (C terminal on insert); FLAG (C terminal on insert)
  Cloning method: Restriction Enzyme; 5′ cloning site SacI (not destroyed); 3′ cloning site KpnI (non-unique) (not destroyed)
  Sequencing primers: 5′ T7 TAATACGACTCACTATAGGG
Gene/Insert 2
  Gene/Insert name: LexA-ER-B112
  Species: Synthetic
  Insert size (bp): 2926
  Promoter: ACT1
  Cloning method: Restriction Enzyme; 5′ cloning site XbaI (non-unique) (not destroyed); 3′ cloning site KpnI (non-unique) (not destroyed)
  Sequencing primers: 5′ ACT1 Promoter Forward TATTTCTCTGTCACCCGGCC; 3′ M13 Reverse CAGGAAACAGCTATGAC
Resource information
  A portion of this plasmid was derived from a plasmid made by: LexA TF from FRP880 (Addgene plasmid # 58437).
Terms and licenses: Academic/Nonprofit Terms; Industry Terms: Not Available to Industry
Depositor comments: Linearize plasmid with AscI for integration into the yeast genome. See Gnuegge et al., 2016 (https://pubmed.ncbi.nlm.nih.gov/26647923/) for details.
How to cite: pRG711_lexO-AscI_LexA-TF_HIS3MX was a gift from Lorraine Symington (Addgene plasmid # 154820 ; http://n2t.net/addgene:154820 ; RRID:Addgene_154820)
